>Addgene plasmid #189928 | CMV-Nme2ABE8e | addgene full sequence | sequence record 371173 | Addgene NGS Result
ATATGCCAAGTACGCCCCCTATTGACGTCAATGACGGTAAATGGCCCGCCTGGCATTATGCCCAGTACAT
GACCTTATGGGACTTTCCTACTTGGCAGTACATCTACGTATTAGTCATCGCTATTACCATGGTGATGCGG
TTTTGGCAGTACATCAATGGGCGTGGATAGCGGTTTGACTCACGGGGATTTCCAAGTCTCCACCCCATTG
ACGTCAATGGGAGTTTGTTTTGGCACCAAAATCAACGGGACTTTCCAAAATGTCGTAACAACTCCGCCCC
ATTGACGCAAATGGGCGGTAGGCGTGTACGGTGGGAGGTCTATATAAGCAGAGCTGGTTTAGTGAACCGT
CAGATCCGCTAGAGATCCGCGGCCGCTAATACGACTCACTATAGGGAGAGCCGCCACCATGAAACGGACA
GCCGACGGAAGCGAGTTCGAGTCACCAAAGAAGAAGCGGAAAGTCTCTGAGGTGGAGTTTTCCCACGAGT
ACTGGATGAGACATGCCCTGACCCTGGCCAAGAGGGCACGGGATGAGAGGGAGGTGCCTGTGGGAGCCGT
GCTGGTGCTGAACAATAGAGTGATCGGCGAGGGCTGGAACAGAGCCATCGGCCTGCACGACCCAACAGCC
CATGCCGAAATTATGGCCCTGAGACAGGGCGGCCTGGTCATGCAGAACTACAGACTGATTGACGCCACCC
TGTACGTGACATTCGAGCCTTGCGTGATGTGCGCCGGCGCCATGATCCACTCTAGGATCGGCCGCGTGGT
GTTTGGCGTGAGGAACTCAAAAAGAGGCGCCGCAGGCTCCCTGATGAACGTGCTGAACTACCCCGGCATG
AATCACCGCGTCGAAATTACCGAGGGAATCCTGGCAGATGAATGTGCCGCCCTGCTGTGCGATTTCTATC
GGATGCCTAGACAGGTGTTCAATGCTCAGAAGAAGGCCCAGAGCTCCATCAACTCTGGAGGATCTAGCGG
AGGATCCTCTGGCAGCGAGACACCAGGAACAAGCGAGTCAGCAACACCAGAGAGCAGTGGCGGCAGCAGC
GGCGGCAGCGCAGCATTCAAGCCTAACCCAATCAATTACATCCTGGGACTGGCAATCGGAATCGCATCCG
TGGGATGGGCTATGGTGGAGATCGACGAGGAGGAGAATCCTATCCGGCTGATCGATCTGGGCGTGAGAGT
GTTTGAGAGGGCCGAGGTGCCAAAGACCGGCGATTCTCTGGCTATGGCCCGGAGACTGGCACGGAGCGTG
AGGCGCCTGACACGGAGAAGGGCACACAGGCTGCTGAGGGCACGCCGGCTGCTGAAGAGAGAGGGCGTGC
TGCAGGCAGCAGACTTCGATGAGAATGGCCTGATCAAGAGCCTGCCAAACACCCCCTGGCAGCTGAGAGC
AGCCGCCCTGGACAGGAAGCTGACACCACTGGAGTGGTCTGCCGTGCTGCTGCACCTGATCAAGCACCGC
GGCTACCTGAGCCAGCGGAAGAACGAGGGAGAGACAGCAGACAAGGAGCTGGGCGCCCTGCTGAAGGGAG
TGGCCAACAATGCCCACGCCCTGCAGACCGGCGATTTCAGGACACCTGCCGAGCTGGCCCTGAATAAGTT
TGAGAAGGAGTCCGGCCACATCAGAAACCAGAGGGGCGACTATAGCCACACCTTCTCCCGCAAGGATCTG
CAGGCCGAGCTGATCCTGCTGTTCGAGAAGCAGAAGGAGTTTGGCAATCCACACGTGAGCGGAGGCCTGA
AGGAGGGAATCGAGACCCTGCTGATGACACAGAGGCCTGCCCTGTCCGGCGACGCAGTGCAGAAGATGCT
GGGACACTGCACCTTCGAGCCTGCAGAGCCAAAGGCCGCCAAGAACACCTACACAGCCGAGCGGTTTATC
TGGCTGACAAAGCTGAACAATCTGAGAATCCTGGAGCAGGGATCCGAGAGGCCACTGACCGACACAGAGA
GGGCCACCCTGATGGATGAGCCTTACCGGAAGTCTAAGCTGACATATGCCCAGGCCAGAAAGCTGCTGGG
CCTGGAGGACACCGCCTTCTTTAAGGGCCTGAGATACGGCAAGGATAATGCCGAGGCCTCCACACTGATG
GAGATGAAGGCCTATCACGCCATCTCTCGCGCCCTGGAGAAGGAGGGCCTGAAGGACAAGAAGTCCCCCC
TGAACCTGAGCTCCGAGCTGCAGGATGAGATCGGCACCGCCTTCTCTCTGTTTAAGACCGACGAGGATAT
CACAGGCCGCCTGAAGGACAGGGTGCAGCCTGAGATCCTGGAGGCCCTGCTGAAGCACATCTCTTTCGAT
AAGTTTGTGCAGATCAGCCTGAAGGCCCTGAGAAGGATCGTGCCACTGATGGAGCAGGGCAAGCGGTACG
ACGAGGCCTGCGCCGAGATCTACGGCGATCACTATGGCAAGAAGAACACAGAGGAGAAGATCTATCTGCC
CCCTATCCCTGCCGACGAGATCAGAAATCCTGTGGTGCTGAGGGCCCTGTCCCAGGCAAGAAAAGTGATC
AACGGAGTGGTGCGCCGGTACGGATCTCCAGCCCGGATCCACATCGAGACCGCCAGAGAAGTGGGCAAGA
GCTTCAAGGACCGGAAGGAGATCGAGAAGAGACAGGAGGAGAATCGCAAGGATCGGGAGAAGGCCGCCGC
CAAGTTTAGGGAGTACTTCCCTAACTTTGTGGGCGAGCCAAAGTCTAAGGACATCCTGAAGCTGCGCCTG
TACGAGCAGCAGCACGGCAAGTGTCTGTATAGCGGCAAGGAGATCAATCTGGTGCGGCTGAACGAGAAGG
GCTATGTGGAGATCGATCACGCCCTGCCTTTCTCCAGAACCTGGGACGATTCTTTTAACAATAAGGTGCT
GGTGCTGGGCAGCGAGAACCAGAATAAGGGCAATCAGACACCATACGAGTATTTCAATGGCAAGGACAAC
TCCAGGGAGTGGCAGGAGTTCAAGGCCCGCGTGGAGACCTCTAGATTTCCCAGGAGCAAGAAGCAGCGGA
TCCTGCTGCAGAAGTTCGACGAGGATGGCTTTAAGGAGTGCAACCTGAATGACACCAGATACGTGAACCG
GTTCCTGTGCCAGTTTGTGGCCGATCACATCCTGCTGACCGGCAAGGGCAAGAGAAGGGTGTTCGCCTCT
AATGGCCAGATCACAAACCTGCTGAGGGGATTTTGGGGACTGAGGAAGGTGCGGGCAGAGAATGACAGAC
ACCACGCACTGGATGCAGTGGTGGTGGCATGCAGCACCGTGGCAATGCAGCAGAAGATCACAAGATTCGT
GAGGTATAAGGAGATGAACGCCTTTGACGGCAAGACCATCGATAAGGAGACAGGCAAGGTGCTGCACCAG
AAGACCCACTTCCCCCAGCCTTGGGAGTTCTTTGCCCAGGAAGTGATGATCCGGGTGTTCGGCAAGCCAG
ACGGCAAGCCTGAGTTTGAGGAGGCCGATACCCCAGAGAAGCTGAGGACACTGCTGGCAGAGAAGCTGTC
TAGCAGGCCAGAGGCAGTGCACGAGTACGTGACCCCACTGTTCGTGTCCAGGGCACCCAATCGGAAGATG
TCTGGCGCCCACAAGGACACACTGAGAAGCGCCAAGAGGTTTGTGAAGCACAACGAGAAGATCTCCGTGA
AGAGAGTGTGGCTGACCGAGATCAAGCTGGCCGATCTGGAGAACATGGTGAATTACAAGAACGGCAGGGA
GATCGAGCTGTATGAGGCCCTGAAGGCAAGGCTGGAGGCCTACGGAGGAAATGCCAAGCAGGCCTTCGAC
CCAAAGGATAACCCCTTTTATAAGAAGGGAGGACAGCTGGTGAAGGCCGTGCGGGTGGAGAAGACCCAGG
AGAGCGGCGTGCTGCTGAATAAGAAGAACGCCTACACAATCGCCGACAATGGCGATATGGTGAGAGTGGA
CGTGTTCTGTAAGGTGGATAAGAAGGGCAAGAATCAGTACTTTATCGTGCCTATCTATGCCTGGCAGGTG
GCCGAGAACATCCTGCCAGACATCGATTGCAAGGGCTACAGAATCGACGATAGCTATACATTCTGTTTTT
CCCTGCACAAGTATGACCTGATCGCCTTCCAGAAGGATGAGAAGTCCAAGGTGGAGTTTGCCTACTATAT
CAATTGCGACTCCTCTAACGGCAGGTTCTACCTGGCCTGGCACGATAAGGGCAGCAAGGAGCAGCAGTTT
CGCATCTCCACCCAGAATCTGGTGCTGATCCAGAAGTATCAGGTGAACGAGCTGGGCAAGGAGATCAGGC
CATGTCGGCTGAAGAAGCGCCCACCCGTGTCTGGCGGCTCAAAAAGAACCGCCGACGGCAGCGAATTCGA
GCCCAAGAAGAAGAGGAAAGTCTAACCGGTCATCATCACCATCACCATTGAGTTTAAACCCGCTGATCAG
CCTCGACTGTGCCTTCTAGTTGCCAGCCATCTGTTGTTTGCCCCTCCCCCGTGCCTTCCTTGACCCTGGA
AGGTGCCACTCCCACTGTCCTTTCCTAATAAAATGAGGAAATTGCATCGCATTGTCTGAGTAGGTGTCAT
TCTATTCTGGGGGGTGGGGTGGGGCAGGACAGCAAGGGGGAGGATTGGGAAGACAATAGCAGGCATGCTG
GGGATGCGGTGGGCTCTATGGCTTCTGAGGCGGAAAGAACCAGCTGGGGCTCGATACCGTCGACCTCTAG
CTAGAGCTTGGCGTAATCATGGTCATAGCTGTTTCCTGTGTGAAATTGTTATCCGCTCACAATTCCACAC
AACATACGAGCCGGAAGCATAAAGTGTAAAGCCTAGGGTGCCTAATGAGTGAGCTAACTCACATTAATTG
CGTTGCGCTCACTGCCCGCTTTCCAGTCGGGAAACCTGTCGTGCCAGCTGCATTAATGAATCGGCCAACG
CGCGGGGAGAGGCGGTTTGCGTATTGGGCGCTCTTCCGCTTCCTCGCTCACTGACTCGCTGCGCTCGGTC
GTTCGGCTGCGGCGAGCGGTATCAGCTCACTCAAAGGCGGTAATACGGTTATCCACAGAATCAGGGGATA
ACGCAGGAAAGAACATGTGAGCAAAAGGCCAGCAAAAGGCCAGGAACCGTAAAAAGGCCGCGTTGCTGGC
GTTTTTCCATAGGCTCCGCCCCCCTGACGAGCATCACAAAAATCGACGCTCAAGTCAGAGGTGGCGAAAC
CCGACAGGACTATAAAGATACCAGGCGTTTCCCCCTGGAAGCTCCCTCGTGCGCTCTCCTGTTCCGACCC
TGCCGCTTACCGGATACCTGTCCGCCTTTCTCCCTTCGGGAAGCGTGGCGCTTTCTCATAGCTCACGCTG
TAGGTATCTCAGTTCGGTGTAGGTCGTTCGCTCCAAGCTGGGCTGTGTGCACGAACCCCCCGTTCAGCCC
GACCGCTGCGCCTTATCCGGTAACTATCGTCTTGAGTCCAACCCGGTAAGACACGACTTATCGCCACTGG
CAGCAGCCACTGGTAACAGGATTAGCAGAGCGAGGTATGTAGGCGGTGCTACAGAGTTCTTGAAGTGGTG
GCCTAACTACGGCTACACTAGAAGAACAGTATTTGGTATCTGCGCTCTGCTGAAGCCAGTTACCTTCGGA
AAAAGAGTTGGTAGCTCTTGATCCGGCAAACAAACCACCGCTGGTAGCGGTGGTTTTTTTGTTTGCAAGC
AGCAGATTACGCGCAGAAAAAAAGGATCTCAAGAAGATCCTTTGATCTTTTCTACGGGGTCTGACACTCA
GTGGAACGAAAACTCACGTTAAGGGATTTTGGTCATGAGATTATCAAAAAGGATCTTCACCTAGATCCTT
TTAAATTAAAAATGAAGTTTTAAATCAATCTAAAGTATATATGAGTAAACTTGGTCTGACAGTTACCAAT
GCTTAATCAGTGAGGCACCTATCTCAGCGATCTGTCTATTTCGTTCATCCATAGTTGCCTGACTCCCCGT
CGTGTAGATAACTACGATACGGGAGGGCTTACCATCTGGCCCCAGTGCTGCAATGATACCGCGAGACCCA
CGCTCACCGGCTCCAGATTTATCAGCAATAAACCAGCCAGCCGGAAGGGCCGAGCGCAGAAGTGGTCCTG
CAACTTTATCCGCCTCCATCCAGTCTATTAATTGTTGCCGGGAAGCTAGAGTAAGTAGTTCGCCAGTTAA
TAGTTTGCGCAACGTTGTTGCCATTGCTACAGGCATCGTGGTGTCACGCTCGTCGTTTGGTATGGCTTCA
TTCAGCTCCGGTTCCCAACGATCAAGGCGAGTTACATGATCCCCCATGTTGTGCAAAAAAGCGGTTAGCT
CCTTCGGTCCTCCGATCGTTGTCAGAAGTAAGTTGGCCGCAGTGTTATCACTCATGGTTATGGCAGCACT
GCATAATTCTCTTACTGTCATGCCATCCGTAAGATGCTTTTCTGTGACTGGTGAGTACTCAACCAAGTCA
TTCTGAGAATAGTGTATGCGGCGACCGAGTTGCTCTTGCCCGGCGTCAATACGGGATAATACCGCGCCAC
ATAGCAGAACTTTAAAAGTGCTCATCATTGGAAAACGTTCTTCGGGGCGAAAACTCTCAAGGATCTTACC
GCTGTTGAGATCCAGTTCGATGTAACCCACTCGTGCACCCAACTGATCTTCAGCATCTTTTACTTTCACC
AGCGTTTCTGGGTGAGCAAAAACAGGAAGGCAAAATGCCGCAAAAAAGGGAATAAGGGCGACACGGAAAT
GTTGAATACTCATACTCTTCCTTTTTCAATATTATTGAAGCATTTATCAGGGTTATTGTCTCATGAGCGG
ATACATATTTGAATGTATTTAGAAAAATAAACAAATAGGGGTTCCGCGCACATTTCCCCGAAAAGTGCCA
CCTGACGTCGACGGATCGGGAGATCGATCTCCCGATCCCCTAGGGTCGACTCTCAGTACAATCTGCTCTG
ATGCCGCATAGTTAAGCCAGTATCTGCTCCCTGCTTGTGTGTTGGAGGTCGCTGAGTAGTGCGCGAGCAA
AATTTAAGCTACAACAAGGCAAGGCTTGACCGACAATTGCATGAAGAATCTGCTTAGGGTTAGGCGTTTT
GCGCTGCTTCGCGATGTACGGGCCAGATATACGCGTTGACATTGATTATTGACTAGTTATTAATAGTAAT
CAATTACGGGGTCATTAGTTCATAGCCCATATATTGAGTTCCGCGTTACATAACTTACGGTAAATGGCCC
GCCTGGCTGACCGCCCAACGACCCCCGCCCATTGACGTCAATAATGACGTATGTTCCCATAGTAACGCCA
ATAGGGACTTTCCATTGACGTCAATGGGTGGAGTATTTACGGTAAACTGCCCACTTGGCAGTACATCAAG
TGTATC
Features (pLannotate 1.2.2; 16 found; start..end, strand, type, name):
    132..335     +  promoter       CMV promoter: human cytomegalovirus (CMV) immediate early promoter
    377..395     +  promoter       T7 promoter: promoter for bacteriophage T7 RNA polymerase
    466..957     +  CDS            tadA: TADA_ECOLI - Also known as yfhC. Experimental evidence at protein level: Swiss-Prot protein existence level 1. Catalyzes the deamination of adenosine to inosine at the wobble position 34 of tRNA(Arg2). Essential for cell viability. From Escherichia coli (strain K12).
   1060..4299    +  CDS            cas9: CAS9_NEIMA - Experimental evidence at protein level: Swiss-Prot protein existence level 1. CRISPR (clustered regularly interspaced short palindromic repeat) is an adaptive immune system that provides protection against mobile genetic elements (viruses, transposable elements and conjugative plasmids). CRISPR clusters contain spacers, sequences complementary to antecedent mobile elements, and target invading nucleic acids. CRISPR clusters are transcribed and processed into CRISPR RNA (crRNA). In type II CRISPR systems correct processing of pre-crRNA requires a trans- encoded small RNA (tracrRNA)
   4417..4641    +  polyA_signal   bGH poly(A) signal: bovine growth hormone polyadenylation signal
   4645..4666    +  promoter       SV40 promoter (fragment): SV40 enhancer and early promoter
   4671..4687    +  misc_feature   MCS (fragment): pBluescript multiple cloning site
   4736..4752    -  protein_bind   lac operator: The lac repressor binds to the lac operator to inhibit transcription in E. coli. This inhibition can be relieved by adding lactose or isopropyl-β-D-thiogalactopyranoside (IPTG). lac repressor encoded by lacI
   4760..4790    -  promoter       lac promoter: promoter for the E. coli lac operon
   4805..4826    -  protein_bind   CAP binding site: CAP binding activates transcription in the presence of cAMP. E. coli catabolite activator protein
   4839..4931    -  CDS            lacI (fragment): lac repressor; lacI; The lac repressor binds to the lac operator to inhibit transcription in E. coli. This inhibition can be relieved by adding lactose or isopropyl-β-D-thiogalactopyranoside (IPTG).
   5114..5702    -  rep_origin     ori: high-copy-number ColE1/pMB1/pBR322/pUC origin of replication
   5873..6733    -  CDS            AmpR: β-lactamase; bla; confers resistance to ampicillin, carbenicillin, and related antibiotics
   6734..6838    -  promoter       AmpR promoter: bla
   6909..6953    -  misc_feature   bom (fragment): basis of mobility region from pBR322
   7184..131     +  enhancer       CMV enhancer (across the origin): human cytomegalovirus immediate early enhancer
