[The description below was written by a language model from this plasmid's Addgene catalogue record and pLannotate feature annotations shown in this document.]
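Description:
CMV-Nme2ABE8e is a mammalian expression plasmid of about 7.4 kb, built on a pCMV backbone, for delivering a compact adenine base editor by plasmid transfection. It is maintained in E. coli through a ColE1/pBR322-type origin of replication and selected with ampicillin via the β-lactamase gene and its native promoter. The feature table also picks up short backbone remnants (lac promoter/operator and CAP site, fragments of lacI, an SV40 promoter, a pBluescript polylinker and the pBR322 bom region). These appear to be vestigial rather than functional parts of the design, and no mammalian selection marker is annotated.

The payload is a single open reading frame of roughly 4 kb driven by the human cytomegalovirus immediate-early enhancer and promoter and terminated by the bovine growth hormone polyadenylation signal. A T7 promoter lies between the CMV promoter and the coding sequence, which would in principle allow in vitro transcription. The encoded protein, Nme2ABE8e, joins a deaminase domain derived from E. coli TadA (the ABE8e variant, going by the construct name) to the N-terminal side of a Neisseria meningitidis Cas9, Nme2Cas9, which carries the D16A mutation. This substitution inactivates the RuvC nuclease domain, leaving a nickase. Nuclear localization signals flank the fusion at both termini. When a suitable Nme2Cas9 guide RNA is supplied from a separate source (none is encoded here), the editor is directed to a target site, where the deaminase converts adenine to inosine and so produces A•T-to-G•C changes without a double-strand break. The associated work concerns size-optimized adenine base editors compact enough for single-AAV in vivo delivery; this plasmid is the version for transfection into cultured mammalian cells.
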