Addgene plasmid #189928: CMV-Nme2ABE8e
Purpose: Plasmid encoding Nme2ABE8e driven by the CMV promoter for plasmid transfection.
Depositing lab: David Liu. Publication: Efficient in vivo base editing via single adeno-associated viruses with size-optimized genomes encoding compact adenine base editors. Davis JR, Wang X, Witte IP, Huang TP, Levy JM, Raguram A, Banskota S, Seidah NG, Musunuru K, Liu DR. Nat Biomed Eng. 2022 Jul 28. pii: 10.1038/s41551-022-00911-4. doi: 10.1038/s41551-022-00911-4. PubMed 35902773.
Backbone
  Vector backbone: pCMV with a BR322 origin
  Vector type: Mammalian Expression
Growth in bacteria
  Bacterial resistance: Ampicillin, 100 μg/mL
  Growth temperature: 37°C
  Growth strain: DH5alpha
  Copy number: Unknown
Gene/Insert
  Gene/Insert name: Nme2ABE8e (alt name: ABE8e-Nme2Cas9c)
  Insert size (bp): 3954
  Mutation: Nme2Cas9 D16A
  Promoter: CMV
  Tag / fusion protein: NLS (N terminal on insert); NLS (C terminal on insert)
  Cloning method: Gibson Cloning
  Sequencing primers: 5′ TGTCGTAACAACTCCGCCCCATTGA
Terms and licenses: Academic/Nonprofit Terms; Industry Terms: Not Available to Industry
How to cite: CMV-Nme2ABE8e was a gift from David Liu (Addgene plasmid # 189928 ; http://n2t.net/addgene:189928 ; RRID:Addgene_189928)
